Addgene plasmid #127707: pJH-MBP-CbAgo
Purpose: pET His6 MBP TEV CbAgo
Depositing lab: John van der Oost. Depositing organization: Wageningen University, Department Agrotechnology & Food Sciences. Publication: DNA-guided DNA cleavage at moderate temperatures by Clostridium butyricum Argonaute. Hegge JW, Swarts DC, Chandradoss SD, Cui TJ, Kneppers J, Jinek M, Joo C, van der Oost J. Nucleic Acids Res. 2019 May 9. pii: 5487266. doi: 10.1093/nar/gkz306. PubMed 31069393.
Backbone
  Vector backbone: pET (Plasmid #29656)
  Backbone manufacturer: Scott Gradia
  Backbone size w/o insert (bp): 6472
  Total vector size (bp): 8716
  Vector type: Bacterial Expression
Growth in bacteria
  Bacterial resistance: Kanamycin, 50 μg/mL
  Growth temperature: 37°C
  Growth strain: DH5alpha
  Copy number: High Copy
Gene/Insert
  Gene/Insert name: CbAgo
  Species: Clostridium butyricum
  Insert size (bp): 2244
  Promoter: T7
  Tag / fusion protein: MPB (N terminal on insert)
  Cloning method: Ligation Independent Cloning
  Sequencing primers: 5′ TAATACGACTCACTATAGGG; 3′ GCTAGTTATTGCTCAGCGG
Terms and licenses: Academic/Nonprofit Terms; Industry Terms: Not Available to Industry
How to cite: pJH-MBP-CbAgo was a gift from John van der Oost (Addgene plasmid # 127707 ; http://n2t.net/addgene:127707 ; RRID:Addgene_127707)
