[The description below was written by a language model from this plasmid's Addgene catalogue record and pLannotate feature annotations shown in this document.]
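Description:
pJH-MBP-CbAgo is a bacterial expression plasmid built on a pET-type ligation-independent cloning backbone, designed to produce the Argonaute protein of Clostridium butyricum (CbAgo) in E. coli as a cleavable fusion. It is selected with kanamycin through an aph(3')-Ia KanR gene and replicates from a ColE1/pBR322-family origin accompanied by the bom region and the rop gene. The catalogue lists it as high copy, although Rop normally moderates copy number. An f1 origin is also present, along with remnants of the pBR322 tetracycline resistance gene that are backbone leftovers rather than functional markers.

Expression is driven by a T7 promoter immediately followed by a lac operator, with the T7 gene 10 ribosome binding site upstream and a T7 terminator downstream. The plasmid carries its own lacI gene and promoter, so transcription is repressed until IPTG is added in a host that supplies T7 RNA polymerase. The open reading frame begins with a 6xHis tag, continues into a signal-sequence-less maltose binding protein that stays in the cytosol and aids solubility, then a TEV protease site, and finally the roughly 2.2 kb CbAgo insert. The annotation tool did not label the CbAgo coding region itself, which corresponds to the unannotated stretch between the TEV site and the terminator. The short DmrB match inside that stretch is probably a spurious match, while the 9xHis and SET1 fragments just downstream are probably backbone remnants.

This arrangement allows affinity purification through the His or MBP tag, after which TEV cleavage removes both tags. The associated publication concerns DNA-guided DNA cleavage by this Argonaute at moderate temperatures, which is consistent with use in preparing recombinant protein for biochemical study.
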