Features (pLannotate 1.2.2; 22 found; start..end, strand, type, name):
    209..227     +  promoter       T7 promoter: promoter for bacteriophage T7 RNA polymerase
    228..252     +  protein_bind   lac operator: The lac repressor binds to the lac operator to inhibit transcription in E. coli. This inhibition can be relieved by adding lactose or isopropyl-β-D-thiogalactopyranoside (IPTG). lac repressor encoded by lacI
    267..289     +  RBS            RBS: efficient ribosome binding site from bacteriophage T7 gene 10 (Olins and Rangwala, 1989)
    308..325     +  CDS            6xHis: 6xHis affinity tag
    335..1435    +  CDS            MBP: maltose binding protein from E. coli; malE (mutated); This version of the gene does not encode a signal sequence, so MBP will remain in the cytosol.
   1448..1464    +  CDS            TEV site (fragment): tobacco etch virus (TEV) protease recognition and cleavage site
   3592..3608    +  CDS            DmrB (fragment): F36V mutant of FK506-binding protein FKBP12 binds synthetic ligands that do not bind wild-type FKBP
   3785..3802    +  CDS            9xHis (fragment): 9xHis affinity tag
   3812..3861    +  CDS            SET1 (fragment): solubility-enhancement tag derived from T7 phage gene 10B
   3869..3916    +  terminator     T7 terminator: transcription terminator for bacteriophage T7 RNA polymerase
   3953..4381    +  rep_origin     f1 ori (sequence partly withheld): f1 bacteriophage origin of replication; arrow indicates direction of (+) strand synthesis
   4435..4492    +  promoter       AmpR promoter (fragment): bla
   4501..5316    -  CDS            KanR: aminoglycoside phosphotransferase; aph(3')-Ia; confers resistance to kanamycin in bacteria or G418 (Geneticin®) in eukaryotes
   5438..6026    +  rep_origin     ori: high-copy-number ColE1/pMB1/pBR322/pUC origin of replication
   6212..6351    -  misc_feature   bom: basis of mobility region from pBR322
   6453..6644    -  CDS            rop: Rop protein, which maintains plasmids at low copy number; rop
   6661..7041    +  CDS            YPB1_ECOLX: Protein predicted: Swiss-Prot protein existence level 4. From Escherichia coli.
   7113..7404    -  CDS            TcR (fragment): tetracycline efflux protein; tet; confers resistance to tetracycline
   7419..7440    -  protein_bind   CAP binding site: CAP binding activates transcription in the presence of cAMP. E. coli catabolite activator protein
   7453..8535    -  CDS            lacI: lac repressor; lacI; The lac repressor binds to the lac operator to inhibit transcription in E. coli. This inhibition can be relieved by adding lactose or isopropyl-β-D-thiogalactopyranoside (IPTG).
   8536..8613    -  promoter       lacI promoter: lacI
   8621..187     -  CDS            TcR (fragment) (across the origin): tetracycline efflux protein; tet; confers resistance to tetracycline
>Addgene plasmid #127707 | pJH-MBP-CbAgo | addgene full sequence | sequence record 247065 | Addgene NGS Result
CAAGGAGATGGCGCCCAACAGTCCCCCGGCCACGGGGCCTGCCACCATACCCACGCCGAAACAAGCGCTC
ATGAGCCCGAAGTGGCGAGCCCGATCTTCCCCATCGGTGATGTCGGCGATATAGGCGCCAGCAACCGCAC
CTGTGGCGCCGGTGATGCCGGCCACGATGCGTCCGGCGTAGAGGATCGAGATCTCGATCCCGCGAAATTA
ATACGACTCACTATAGGGGAATTGTGAGCGGATAACAATTCCCCTCTAGAAATAATTTTGTTTAACTTTA
AGAAGGAGATATACCATGGGTTCTTCTCACCATCACCATCACCATGGTTCTTCTATGAAAATCGAAGAAG
GTAAACTGGTAATCTGGATTAACGGCGATAAAGGCTATAACGGTCTCGCTGAAGTCGGTAAGAAATTCGA
GAAAGATACCGGAATTAAAGTCACCGTTGAGCATCCGGATAAACTGGAAGAGAAATTCCCACAGGTTGCG
GCAACTGGCGATGGCCCTGACATTATCTTCTGGGCACACGACCGCTTTGGTGGCTACGCTCAATCTGGCC
TGTTGGCTGAAATCACCCCGGACAAAGCGTTCCAGGACAAGCTGTATCCGTTTACCTGGGATGCCGTACG
TTACAACGGCAAGCTGATTGCTTACCCGATCGCTGTTGAAGCGTTATCGCTGATTTATAACAAAGATCTG
CTGCCGAACCCGCCAAAAACCTGGGAAGAGATCCCGGCGCTGGATAAAGAACTGAAAGCGAAAGGTAAGA
GCGCGCTGATGTTCAACCTGCAAGAACCGTACTTCACCTGGCCGCTGATTGCTGCTGACGGGGGTTATGC
GTTCAAGTATGAAAACGGCAAGTACGACATTAAAGACGTGGGCGTGGATAACGCTGGCGCGAAAGCGGGT
CTGACCTTCCTGGTTGACCTGATTAAAAACAAACACATGAATGCAGACACCGATTACTCCATCGCAGAAG
CTGCCTTTAATAAAGGCGAAACAGCGATGACCATCAACGGCCCGTGGGCATGGTCCAACATCGACACCAG
CAAAGTGAATTATGGTGTAACGGTACTGCCGACCTTCAAGGGTCAACCATCCAAACCGTTCGTTGGCGTG
CTGAGCGCAGGTATTAACGCCGCCAGTCCGAACAAAGAGCTGGCAAAAGAGTTCCTCGAAAACTATCTGC
TGACTGATGAAGGTCTGGAAGCGGTTAATAAAGACAAACCGCTGGGTGCCGTAGCGCTGAAGTCTTACGA
GGAAGAGTTGGCGAAAGATCCACGTATTGCCGCCACTATGGAAAACGCCCAGAAAGGTGAAATCATGCCG
AACATCCCGCAGATGTCCGCTTTCTGGTATGCCGTGCGTACTGCGGTGATCAACGCCGCCAGCGGTCGTC
AGACTGTCGATGAAGCCCTGAAAGACGCGCAGACTAATGGGATCGAGGAAAACCTGTACTTCCAATCCAA
TGCAAATAATCTGACCTTTGAGGCTTTTGAAGGGATTGGTCAACTGAATGAACTGAATTTTTATAAGTAT
CGTCTGATTGGGAAAGGGCAGATTGATAATGTGCATCAAGCTATTTGGTCTGTTAAATATAAACTCCAGG
CTAATAATTTTTTTAAACCGGTGTTTGTGAAAGGTGAGATTCTATATAGCCTAGATGAACTGAAGGTGAT
TCCGGAATTTGAAAATGTTGAGGTGATTCTCGATGGTAATATTATTCTGTCTATTTCTGAGAATACCGAT
ATTTATAAGGATGTGATTGTGTTCTATATTAACAATGCTCTCAAAAATATTAAAGATATTACTAATTATC
GTAAGTACATTACCAAAAATACCGATGAGATTATATGTAAATCTATTCTGACTACCAATCTGAAATATCA
GTATATGAAATCTGAAAAAGGGTTTAAACTGCAGAGGAAATTTAAAATTAGCCCGGTTGTTTTTCGTAAT
GGGAAGGTGATTCTGTATCTCAATTGTAGCAGCGATTTTTCTACCGATAAGTCTATATATGAGATGCTAA
ATGATGGTCTGGGGGTGGTGGGTCTACAAGTGAAAAATAAATGGACCAATGCAAATGGGAATATTTTCAT
TGAAAAAGTACTGGATAATACCATTTCTGACCCGGGTACTTCTGGTAAGCTAGGTCAGTCTCTAATTGAT
TACTATATTAATGGTAATCAAAAGTATCGTGTTGAAAAGTTTACCGATGAAGATAAAAATGCAAAGGTGA
TTCAGGCTAAGATTAAGAATAAAACCTATAATTATATTCCGCAAGCTCTGACCCCGGTGATTACCAGGGA
ATATCTGAGCCATACCGATAAGAAGTTTTCTAAGCAGATTGAGAATGTGATTAAAATGGACATGAATTAT
CGTTATCAGACCCTAAAATCTTTCGTTGAAGATATTGGTGTGATTAAAGAACTCAATAATCTGCATTTTA
AAAATCAGTATTATACTAATTTTGATTTTATGGGGTTTGAATCTGGTGTTCTGGAAGAACCGGTACTGAT
GGGGGCTAACGGTAAAATTAAAGATAAGAAGCAAATTTTTATTAATGGGTTTTTCAAGAATCCGAAGGAG
AATGTGAAGTTTGGTGTTCTGTATCCGGAAGGGTGTATGGAAAATGCTCAGTCGATTGCTCGTTCTATAC
TAGATTTTGCAACCGCTGGGAAATATAATAAACAAGAGAATAAATATATTAGCAAGAATCTAATGAATAT
TGGTTTTAAGCCGTCTGAATGTATTTTCGAATCTTATAAACTCGGTGATATTACCGAATATAAAGCAACC
GCTCGTAAGCTAAAAGAACATGAAAAGGTGGGTTTTGTGATTGCAGTGATTCCGGATATGAATGAACTGG
AAGTGGAAAATCCGTATAATCCGTTTAAAAAAGTATGGGCAAAACTGAATATTCCGAGCCAGATGATTAC
CCTGAAAACCACCGAAAAATTTAAAAATATTGTTGATAAGTCTGGTCTATATTATCTACACAATATTGCT
CTCAATATTCTAGGGAAAATTGGGGGGATTCCGTGGATTATTAAAGATATGCCGGGTAATATTGATTGTT
TCATTGGGCTAGATGTGGGTACCCGTGAAAAAGGTATTCATTTTCCGGCATGTAGCGTTCTATTTGATAA
ATATGGGAAACTGATTAATTATTATAAGCCGACCATTCCGCAGTCTGGTGAGAAAATTGCAGAAACCATT
CTGCAAGAGATTTTCGATAATGTTCTGATTAGCTATAAAGAAGAAAATGGGGAATATCCGAAAAATATTG
TGATTCATCGTGATGGGTTTTCTCGTGAAAATATTGATTGGTATAAAGAATATTTTGATAAGAAAGGGAT
TAAATTTAACATTATTGAGGTGAAAAAGAATATTCCGGTTAAAATTGCAAAGGTGGTTGGGTCGAACATT
TGTAATCCCATTAAAGGTTCTTATGTTCTCAAAAATGATAAGGCTTTTATTGTTACCACCGATATTAAAG
ATGGGGTTGCTAGCCCGAACCCCCTGAAAATTGAAAAGACCTATGGTGACGTGGAGATGAAAAGCATTCT
AGAACAGATTTATAGCCTGTCTCAAATTCATGTTGGGAGCACCAAGTCTCTAAGGCTCCCGATTACCACC
GGTTATGCTGATAAAATTTGCAAAGCAATTGAGTACATTCCGCAAGGTGTTGTTGATAATCGTCTATTCT
TTCTGTAATAACATTGGAAGTGGATAACGGATCCGAATTCGAGCGCCGTCGACAAGCTTGCGGCCGCACT
CGAGCACCACCACCACCACCACTGAGATCCGGCTGCTAACAAAGCCCGAAAGGAAGCTGAGTTGGCTGCT
GCCACCGCTGAGCAATAACTAGCATAACCCCTTGGGGCCTCTAAACGGGTCTTGAGGGGTTTTTTGCTGA
AAGGAGGAACTATATCCGGATTGGCGAATGGG
[124 nt withheld, positions 3953-4076]
C
[91 nt withheld, positions 4078-4168]
A
[49 nt withheld, positions 4170-4218]
CCTTTGACGTTGGAGTCCACGTTCTTT
[37 nt withheld, positions 4246-4282]
ACCCTATCTCGGTCTATTCTTTTGATTTATAAGGGATTTTGCCGATTTCGGCCTATTGGTTAAAAAATGA
GCTGATTTAACAAAAATTTAACGCGAATTTTAACAAACTAGTAACGTTTACAATTTCAGGTGGCACTTTT
CGGGGAAATGTGCGCGGAACCCCTATTTGTTTATTTTTCTAAATACATTCAAATATGTATCCGCTCATGA
ATTAATTCTTAGAAAAACTCATCGAGCATCAAATGAAACTGCAATTTATTCATATCAGGATTATCAATAC
CATATTTTTGAAAAAGCCGTTTCTGTAATGAAGGAGAAAACTCACCGAGGCAGTTCCATAGGATGGCAAG
ATCCTGGTATCGGTCTGCGATTCCGACTCGTCCAACATCAATACAACCTATTAATTTCCCCTCGTCAAAA
ATAAGGTTATCAAGTGAGAAATCACCATGAGTGACGACTGAATCCGGTGAGAATGGCAAAAGTTTATGCA
TTTCTTTCCAGACTTGTTCAACAGGCCAGCCATTACGCTCGTCATCAAAATCACTCGCATCAACCAAACC
GTTATTCATTCGTGATTGCGCCTGAGCGAGACGAAATACGCGATCGCTGTTAAAAGGACAATTACAAACA
GGAATCGAATGCAACCGGCGCAGGAACACTGCCAGCGCATCAACAATGTTTTCACCTGAATCAGGATATT
CTTCTAATACCTGGAATGCTGTTTTCCCGGGGATCGCAGTGGTGAGTAACCATGCATCATCAGGAGTACG
GATAAAATGCTTGATGGTCGGAAGAGGCATAAATTCCGTCAGCCAGTTTAGTCTGACCATCTCATCTGTA
ACATCATTGGCAACGCTACCTTTGCCATGTTTCAGAAACAACTCTGGCGCATCGGGCTTCCCATACAATC
GATAGATTGTCGCACCTGATTGCCCGACATTATCGCGAGCCCATTTATACCCATATAAATCAGCATCCAT
GTTGGAATTTAATCGCGGCCTAGAGCAAGACGTTTCCCGTTGAATATGGCTCATAACACCCCTTGTATTA
CTGTTTATGTAAGCAGACAGTTTTATTGTTCATGACCAAAATCCCTTAACGTGAGTTTTCGTTCCACTGA
GCGTCAGACCCCGTAGAAAAGATCAAAGGATCTTCTTGAGATCCTTTTTTTCTGCGCGTAATCTGCTGCT
TGCAAACAAAAAAACCACCGCTACCAGCGGTGGTTTGTTTGCCGGATCAAGAGCTACCAACTCTTTTTCC
GAAGGTAACTGGCTTCAGCAGAGCGCAGATACCAAATACTGTCCTTCTAGTGTAGCCGTAGTTAGGCCAC
CACTTCAAGAACTCTGTAGCACCGCCTACATACCTCGCTCTGCTAATCCTGTTACCAGTGGCTGCTGCCA
GTGGCGATAAGTCGTGTCTTACCGGGTTGGACTCAAGACGATAGTTACCGGATAAGGCGCAGCGGTCGGG
CTGAACGGGGGGTTCGTGCACACAGCCCAGCTTGGAGCGAACGACCTACACCGAACTGAGATACCTACAG
CGTGAGCTATGAGAAAGCGCCACGCTTCCCGAAGGGAGAAAGGCGGACAGGTATCCGGTAAGCGGCAGGG
TCGGAACAGGAGAGCGCACGAGGGAGCTTCCAGGGGGAAACGCCTGGTATCTTTATAGTCCTGTCGGGTT
TCGCCACCTCTGACTTGAGCGTCGATTTTTGTGATGCTCGTCAGGGGGGCGGAGCCTATGGAAAAACGCC
AGCAACGCGGCCTTTTTACGGTTCCTGGCCTTTTGCTGGCCTTTTGCTCACATGTTCTTTCCTGCGTTAT
CCCCTGATTCTGTGGATAACCGTATTACCGCCTTTGAGTGAGCTGATACCGCTCGCCGCAGCCGAACGAC
CGAGCGCAGCGAGTCAGTGAGCGAGGAAGCGGAAGAGCGCCTGATGCGGTATTTTCTCCTTACGCATCTG
TGCGGTATTTCACACCGCAATGGTGCACTCTCAGTACAATCTGCTCTGATGCCGCATAGTTAAGCCAGTA
TACACTCCGCTATCGCTACGTGACTGGGTCATGGCTGCGCCCCGACACCCGCCAACACCCGCTGACGCGC
CCTGACGGGCTTGTCTGCTCCCGGCATCCGCTTACAGACAAGCTGTGACCGTCTCCGGGAGCTGCATGTG
TCAGAGGTTTTCACCGTCATCACCGAAACGCGCGAGGCAGCTGCGGTAAAGCTCATCAGCGTGGTCGTGA
AGCGATTCACAGATGTCTGCCTGTTCATCCGCGTCCAGCTCGTTGAGTTTCTCCAGAAGCGTTAATGTCT
GGCTTCTGATAAAGCGGGCCATGTTAAGGGCGGTTTTTTCCTGTTTGGTCACTGATGCCTCCGTGTAAGG
GGGATTTCTGTTCATGGGGGTAATGATACCGATGAAACGAGAGAGGATGCTCACGATACGGGTTACTGAT
GATGAACATGCCCGGTTACTGGAACGTTGTGAGGGTAAACAACTGGCGGTATGGATGCGGCGGGACCAGA
GAAAAATCACTCAGGGTCAATGCCAGCGCTTCGTTAATACAGATGTAGGTGTTCCACAGGGTAGCCAGCA
GCATCCTGCGATGCAGATCCGGAACATAATGGTGCAGGGCGCTGACTTCCGCGTTTCCAGACTTTACGAA
ACACGGAAACCGAAGACCATTCATGTTGTTGCTCAGGTCGCAGACGTTTTGCAGCAGCAGTCGCTTCACG
TTCGCTCGCGTATCGGTGATTCATTCTGCTAACCAGTAAGGCAACCCCGCCAGCCTAGCCGGGTCCTCAA
CGACAGGAGCACGATCATGCGCACCCGTGGGGCCGCCATGCCGGCGATAATGGCCTGCTTCTCGCCGAAA
CGTTTGGTGGCGGGACCAGTGACGAAGGCTTGAGCGAGGGCGTGCAAGATTCCGAATACCGCAAGCGACA
GGCCGATCATCGTCGCGCTCCAGCGAAAGCGGTCCTCGCCGAAAATGACCCAGAGCGCTGCCGGCACCTG
TCCTACGAGTTGCATGATAAAGAAGACAGTCATAAGTGCGGCGACGATAGTCATGCCCCGCGCCCACCGG
AAGGAGCTGACTGGGTTGAAGGCTCTCAAGGGCATCGGTCGAGATCCCGGTGCCTAATGAGTGAGCTAAC
TTACATTAATTGCGTTGCGCTCACTGCCCGCTTTCCAGTCGGGAAACCTGTCGTGCCAGCTGCATTAATG
AATCGGCCAACGCGCGGGGAGAGGCGGTTTGCGTATTGGGCGCCAGGGTGGTTTTTCTTTTCACCAGTGA
GACGGGCAACAGCTGATTGCCCTTCACCGCCTGGCCCTGAGAGAGTTGCAGCAAGCGGTCCACGCTGGTT
TGCCCCAGCAGGCGAAAATCCTGTTTGATGGTGGTTAACGGCGGGATATAACATGAGCTGTCTTCGGTAT
CGTCGTATCCCACTACCGAGATATCCGCACCAACGCGCAGCCCGGACTCGGTAATGGCGCGCATTGCGCC
CAGCGCCATCTGATCGTTGGCAACCAGCATCGCAGTGGGAACGATACCCTCATTCAGCATTTGCATGGTT
TGTTGAAAACCGGACATGGCACTCCAGTCGCCTTCCCGTTCCGCTATCGGCTGAATTTGATTGCGAGTGA
GATATTTATGCCAGCCAGCCAGACGCAGACGCGCCGAGACAGAACTTAATGGGCCCGCTAACAGCGCGAT
TTGCTGGTGACCCAATGCGACCAGATGCTCCACGCCCAGTCGCGTACCGTCTTCATGGGAGAAAATAATA
CTGTTGATGGGTGTCTGGTCAGAGACATCAAGAAATAACGCCGGAACATTAGTGCAGGCAGCTTCCACAG
CAATGGCATCCTGGTCATCCAGCGGATAGTTAATGATCAGCCCACTGACGCGTTGCGCGAGAAGATTGTG
CACCGCCGCTTTACAGGCTTCGACGCCGCTTCGTTCTACCATCGACACCACCACGCTGGCACCCAGTTGA
TCGGCGCGAGATTTAATCGCCGCGACAATTTGCGACGGCGCGTGCAGGGCCAGACTGGAGGTGGCAACGC
CAATCAGCAACGACTGTTTGCCCGCCAGTTGTTGTGCCACGCGGTTGGGAATGTAATTCAGCTCCGCCAT
CGCCGCTTCCACTTTTTCCCGCGTTTTCGCAGAAACGTGGCTGGCCTGGTTCACCACGCGGGAAACGGTC
TGATAAGAGACACCGGCATACTCTGCGACATCGTATAACGTTACTGGTTTCACATTCACCACCCTGAATT
GACTCTCTTCCGGGCGCTATCATGCCATACCGCGAAAGGTTTTGCGCCATTCGATGGTGTCCGGGATCTC
GACGCTCTCCCTTATGCGACTCCTGCATTAGGAAGCAGCCCAGTAGTAGGTTGAGGCCGTTGAGCACCGC
CGCCGCAAGGAATGGTGCATG
